Addgene plasmid #108816: pBW2122_pCAG-PV1-GAI-L1-Bxb1-469C-NLS-BGHpA
Purpose: Expresses aa469 to C-terminus of Bxb1 integrase fused to GAI CID
Depositing lab: Wilson Wong. Depositing organization: Boston University Main Campus. Publication: High-performance chemical- and light-inducible recombinases in mammalian cells and mice. Weinberg BH, Cho JH, Agarwal Y, Pham NTH, Caraballo LD, Walkosz M, Ortega C, Trexler M, Tague N, Law B, Benman WKJ, Letendre J, Beal J, Wong WW. Nat Commun. 2019 Oct 24;10(1):4845. doi: 10.1038/s41467-019-12800-7. PubMed 31649244.
Backbone
  Vector backbone: pCAGGS
  Vector type: Mammalian Expression, Cre/Lox, Synthetic Biology
Growth in bacteria
  Bacterial resistance: Ampicillin, 100 μg/mL
  Growth temperature: 37°C
  Growth strain: NEB Stable
  Copy number: High Copy
Gene/Insert
  Gene/Insert name: Bxb1 integrase fragment aa469 to C-terminus
  Species: Synthetic
  Promoter: pCAG
  Tag / fusion protein: GAI (N terminal on insert); NLS (C terminal on insert)
  Cloning method: Restriction Enzyme; 5′ cloning site KpnI (not destroyed); 3′ cloning site EcoRI (not destroyed)
Terms and licenses: Academic/Nonprofit Terms; Industry Terms: Not Available to Industry
Depositor comments: Please visit https://www.biorxiv.org/content/10.1101/747121v1 for bioRxiv preprint.
How to cite: pBW2122_pCAG-PV1-GAI-L1-Bxb1-469C-NLS-BGHpA was a gift from Wilson Wong (Addgene plasmid # 108816 ; http://n2t.net/addgene:108816 ; RRID:Addgene_108816)
