[The description below was written by a language model from this plasmid's Addgene catalogue record and pLannotate feature annotations shown in this document.]
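Description:
pBW2122_pCAG-PV1-GAI-L1-Bxb1-469C-NLS-BGHpA is a 5.7 kb mammalian expression plasmid built on the pCAGGS backbone that produces one half of a split, chemically inducible Bxb1 integrase. It is propagated in E. coli through a high-copy ColE1/pUC-type origin and selected with ampicillin via the β-lactamase gene. Backbone remnants include lac promoter/operator and lacI fragments, an SV40 origin with its poly(A) signal, and the globin exon fragment and rabbit β-globin poly(A) signal of the original pCAGGS cassette, which lie downstream of the insert's own terminator.

Expression is driven by the CAG promoter, annotated here as the CMV immediate-early enhancer, the chicken β-actin promoter and the chimeric β-actin/β-globin intron, which together give strong, broadly active transcription in mammalian cells. The open reading frame, cloned between KpnI and EcoRI sites, encodes a fragment of Arabidopsis GAI at the N terminus, joined (per the name, through a linker designated L1) to the Bxb1 integrase segment running from amino acid 469 to the C terminus, followed by a nuclear localization signal. Transcripts end at a bovine growth hormone poly(A) signal. The automated annotation detected only the GAI portion; the short Bxb1 fragment and NLS are not called as features but fit in the interval before the bGH signal. The meaning of "PV1" in the name is not stated in the record.

GAI serves as a chemically induced dimerization domain. On its own, the C-terminal Bxb1 fragment would be expected to be inactive. Co-expression with a complementary N-terminal fragment fused to GAI's dimerization partner, which the record does not describe, should allow an inducer to reconstitute recombinase activity. The plasmid is used in synthetic biology applications requiring drug-controlled site-specific recombination in mammalian cells.
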