Features (pLannotate 1.2.2; 19 found; start..end, strand, type, name):
     46..62      -  protein_bind   lac operator: The lac repressor binds to the lac operator to inhibit transcription in E. coli. This inhibition can be relieved by adding lactose or isopropyl-β-D-thiogalactopyranoside (IPTG). lac repressor encoded by lacI
     70..100     -  promoter       lac promoter: promoter for the E. coli lac operon
    115..136     -  protein_bind   CAP binding site: CAP binding activates transcription in the presence of cAMP. E. coli catabolite activator protein
    149..188     -  CDS            lacI (fragment): lac repressor; lacI; The lac repressor binds to the lac operator to inhibit transcription in E. coli. This inhibition can be relieved by adding lactose or isopropyl-β-D-thiogalactopyranoside (IPTG).
    195..217     +  promoter       SV40 promoter (fragment): SV40 enhancer and early promoter
    221..355     +  rep_origin     SV40 ori: SV40 origin of replication
    375..509     +  polyA_signal   SV40 poly(A) signal: SV40 polyadenylation signal
    511..565     -  CDS            lacI (fragment): lac repressor; lacI; The lac repressor binds to the lac operator to inhibit transcription in E. coli. This inhibition can be relieved by adding lactose or isopropyl-β-D-thiogalactopyranoside (IPTG).
    748..1336    -  rep_origin     ori: high-copy-number ColE1/pMB1/pBR322/pUC origin of replication
   1507..2367    -  CDS            AmpR: β-lactamase; bla; confers resistance to ampicillin, carbenicillin, and related antibiotics
   2368..2472    -  promoter       AmpR promoter: bla
   2503..2882    +  enhancer       CMV enhancer: human cytomegalovirus immediate early enhancer
   2884..3159    +  promoter       chicken β-actin promoter: No description available
   3160..4175    +  intron         chimeric intron: chimera between introns from chicken β-actin and rabbit β-globin
   4310..4585    +  CDS            GAI (fragment): GAI_ARATH - Also known as RGA2 From Arabidopsis thaliana (Mouse-ear cress).
   4754..4978    +  polyA_signal   bGH poly(A) signal: bovine growth hormone polyadenylation signal
   4982..5003    +  promoter       SV40 promoter (fragment): SV40 enhancer and early promoter
   5141..5212    +  CDS            HBB (fragment): HBB_PONPY - Experimental evidence at transcript level: Swiss-Prot protein existence level 2. Involved in oxygen transport from the lung to the various peripheral tissues. From Pongo pygmaeus (Bornean orangutan).
   5283..5338    +  polyA_signal   β-globin poly(A) signal: rabbit β-globin polyadenylation signal (Gil and Proudfoot, 1987)
>Addgene plasmid #108816 | pBW2122_pCAG-PV1-GAI-L1-Bxb1-469C-NLS-BGHpA | depositor full sequence | sequence record 205097 | Full Sequence
CCCAAGCTTGGCGTAATCATGGTCATAGCTGTTTCCTGTGTGAAATTGTTATCCGCTCACAATTCCACAC
AACATACGAGCCGGAAGCATAAAGTGTAAAGCCTGGGGTGCCTAATGAGTGAGCTAACTCACATTAATTG
CGTTGCGCTCACTGCCCGCTTTCCAGTCGGGAAACCTGTCGTGCCAGCGGATCCGCATCTCAATTAGTCA
GCAACCATAGTCCCGCCCCTAACTCCGCCCAGTTCCGCCCATTCTCCGCCCCATGGCTGACTAATTTTTT
TTATTTATGCAGAGGCCGAGGCCGCCTCGGCCTCTGAGCTATTCCAGAAGTAGTGAGGAGGCTTTTTTGG
AGGCCTAGGCTTTTGCAAAAAGCTAACTTGTTTATTGCAGCTTATAATGGTTACAAATAAAGCAATAGCA
TCACAAATTTCACAAATAAAGCATTTTTTTCACTGCATTCTAGTTGTGGTTTGTCCAAACTCATCAATGT
ATCTTATCATGTCTGGATCCGCTGCATTAATGAATCGGCCAACGCGCGGGGAGAGGCGGTTTGCGTATTG
GGCGCTCTTCCGCTTCCTCGCTCACTGACTCGCTGCGCTCGGTCGTTCGGCTGCGGCGAGCGGTATCAGC
TCACTCAAAGGCGGTAATACGGTTATCCACAGAATCAGGGGATAACGCAGGAAAGAACATGTGAGCAAAA
GGCCAGCAAAAGGCCAGGAACCGTAAAAAGGCCGCGTTGCTGGCGTTTTTCCATAGGCTCCGCCCCCCTG
ACGAGCATCACAAAAATCGACGCTCAAGTCAGAGGTGGCGAAACCCGACAGGACTATAAAGATACCAGGC
GTTTCCCCCTGGAAGCTCCCTCGTGCGCTCTCCTGTTCCGACCCTGCCGCTTACCGGATACCTGTCCGCC
TTTCTCCCTTCGGGAAGCGTGGCGCTTTCTCATAGCTCACGCTGTAGGTATCTCAGTTCGGTGTAGGTCG
TTCGCTCCAAGCTGGGCTGTGTGCACGAACCCCCCGTTCAGCCCGACCGCTGCGCCTTATCCGGTAACTA
TCGTCTTGAGTCCAACCCGGTAAGACACGACTTATCGCCACTGGCAGCAGCCACTGGTAACAGGATTAGC
AGAGCGAGGTATGTAGGCGGTGCTACAGAGTTCTTGAAGTGGTGGCCTAACTACGGCTACACTAGAAGAA
CAGTATTTGGTATCTGCGCTCTGCTGAAGCCAGTTACCTTCGGAAAAAGAGTTGGTAGCTCTTGATCCGG
CAAACAAACCACCGCTGGTAGCGGTGGTTTTTTTGTTTGCAAGCAGCAGATTACGCGCAGAAAAAAAGGA
TCTCAAGAAGATCCTTTGATCTTTTCTACGGGGTCTGACGCTCAGTGGAACGAAAACTCACGTTAAGGGA
TTTTGGTCATGAGATTATCAAAAAGGATCTTCACCTAGATCCTTTTAAATTAAAAATGAAGTTTTAAATC
AATCTAAAGTATATATGAGTAAACTTGGTCTGACAGTTACCAATGCTTAATCAGTGAGGCACCTATCTCA
GCGATCTGTCTATTTCGTTCATCCATAGTTGCCTGACTCCCCGTCGTGTAGATAACTACGATACGGGAGG
GCTTACCATCTGGCCCCAGTGCTGCAATGATACCGCGAGACCCACGCTCACCGGCTCCAGATTTATCAGC
AATAAACCAGCCAGCCGGAAGGGCCGAGCGCAGAAGTGGTCCTGCAACTTTATCCGCCTCCATCCAGTCT
ATTAATTGTTGCCGGGAAGCTAGAGTAAGTAGTTCGCCAGTTAATAGTTTGCGCAACGTTGTTGCCATTG
CTACAGGCATCGTGGTGTCACGCTCGTCGTTTGGTATGGCTTCATTCAGCTCCGGTTCCCAACGATCAAG
GCGAGTTACATGATCCCCCATGTTGTGCAAAAAAGCGGTTAGCTCCTTCGGTCCTCCGATCGTTGTCAGA
AGTAAGTTGGCCGCAGTGTTATCACTCATGGTTATGGCAGCACTGCATAATTCTCTTACTGTCATGCCAT
CCGTAAGATGCTTTTCTGTGACTGGTGAGTACTCAACCAAGTCATTCTGAGAATAGTGTATGCGGCGACC
GAGTTGCTCTTGCCCGGCGTCAATACGGGATAATACCGCGCCACATAGCAGAACTTTAAAAGTGCTCATC
ATTGGAAAACGTTCTTCGGGGCGAAAACTCTCAAGGATCTTACCGCTGTTGAGATCCAGTTCGATGTAAC
CCACTCGTGCACCCAACTGATCTTCAGCATCTTTTACTTTCACCAGCGTTTCTGGGTGAGCAAAAACAGG
AAGGCAAAATGCCGCAAAAAAGGGAATAAGGGCGACACGGAAATGTTGAATACTCATACTCTTCCTTTTT
CAATATTATTGAAGCATTTATCAGGGTTATTGTCTCATGAGCGGATACATATTTGAATGTATTTAGAAAA
ATAAACAAATAGGGGTTCCGCGCACATTTCCCCGAAAAGTGCCACCTGGGTCGACATTGATTATTGACTA
GTTATTAATAGTAATCAATTACGGGGTCATTAGTTCATAGCCCATATATGGAGTTCCGCGTTACATAACT
TACGGTAAATGGCCCGCCTGGCTGACCGCCCAACGACCCCCGCCCATTGACGTCAATAATGACGTATGTT
CCCATAGTAACGCCAATAGGGACTTTCCATTGACGTCAATGGGTGGAGTATTTACGGTAAACTGCCCACT
TGGCAGTACATCAAGTGTATCATATGCCAAGTACGCCCCCTATTGACGTCAATGACGGTAAATGGCCCGC
CTGGCATTATGCCCAGTACATGACCTTATGGGACTTTCCTACTTGGCAGTACATCTACGTATTAGTCATC
GCTATTACCATGGTCGAGGTGAGCCCCACGTTCTGCTTCACTCTCCCCATCTCCCCCCCCTCCCCACCCC
CAATTTTGTATTTATTTATTTTTTAATTATTTTGTGCAGCGATGGGGGCGGGGGGGGGGGGGGCGCGCGC
CAGGCGGGGCGGGGCGGGGCGAGGGGCGGGGCGGGGCGAGGCGGAAAGGTGCGGCGGCAGCCAATCAGAG
CGGCGCGCTCCGAAAGTTTCCTTTTATGGCGAGGCGGCGGCGGCGGCGGCCCTATAAAAAGCGAAGCGCG
CGGCGGGCGGGAGTCGCTGCGTTGCCTTCGCCCCGTGCCCCGCTCCGCGCCGCCTCGCGCCGCCCGCCCC
GGCTCTGACTGACCGCGTTACTCCCACAGGTGAGCGGGCGGGACGGCCCTTCTCCTCCGGGCTGTAATTA
GCGCTTGGTTTAATGACGGCTCGTTTCTTTTCTGTGGCTGCGTGAAAGCCTTAAAGGGCTCCGGGAGGGC
CCTTTGTGCGGGGGGGAGCGGCTCGGGGGGTGCGTGCGTGTGTGTGTGCGTGGGGAGCGCCGCGTGCGGC
TCCGCGCTGCCCGGCGGCTGTGAGCGCTGCGGGCGCGGCGCGGGGCTTTGTGCGCTCCGCAGTGTGCGCG
AGGGGAGCGCGGCCGGGGGCGGTGCCCCGCGGTGCGGGGGGGGCTGCGAGGGGAACAAAGGCTGCGTGCG
GGGTGTGTGCGTGGGGGGGTGAGCAGGGGGTGTGGGCGCGGCGGTCGGGCTGTAACCCCCCCCTGCACCC
CCCTCCCCGAGTTGCTGAGCACGGCCCGGCTTCGGGTGCGGGGCTCCGTACGGGGCGTGGCGCGGGGCTC
GCCGTGCCGGGCGGGGGGTGGCGGCAGGTGGGGGTGCCGGGCGGGGCGGGGCCGCCTCGGGCCGGGGAGG
GCTCGGGGGAGGGGCGCGGCGGCCCCCGGAGCGCCGGCGGCTGTCGAGGCGCGGCGAGCCGCAGCCATTG
CCTTTTATGGTAATCGTGCGAGAGGGCGCAGGGACTTCCTTTGTCCCAAATCTGTGCGGAGCCGAAATCT
GGGAGGCGCCGCCGCACCCCCTCTAGCGGGCGCGGGGCGAAGCGGTGCGGCGCCGGCAGGAAGGAAATGG
GCGGGGAGGGCCTTCGTGCGTCGCCGCGCCGCCGTCCCCTTCTCCCTCTCCAGCCTCGGGGCTGTCCGCG
GGGGGACGGCTGCCTTCGGGGGGGACGGGGCAGGGCGGGGTTCGGCTTCTGGCGTGTGACCGGCGGCTCT
AGAGCCTCTGCTAACCATGTTCATGCCTTCTTCTTTTTCCTACAGCTCCTGGGCAACGTGCTGGTTATTG
TGCTGTCTCATCATTTTGGCAAAGAATTGATTAATTCGAGCGAAGGCGCGCCCATTACTCGCATCCATTC
TCAGGCTGTCTCGTCTCGTCTCGCACGCGTGCCGCCACCATGAAGCGGGACCACCACCATCACCATCATC
AGGACAAGAAAACCATGATGATGAACGAAGAGGACGACGGCAACGGCATGGACGAGCTGCTGGCTGTGCT
GGGCTACAAAGTGCGGAGCAGCGAGATGGCCGACGTGGCCCAGAAACTGGAACAGCTGGAAGTGATGATG
AGCAACGTGCAGGAAGATGACCTGTCCCAGCTGGCCACCGAGACAGTGCACTACAACCCCGCCGAGCTGT
ACACCTGGCTGGACTCCATGCTGACCGACCTGAACTCCGGAGGGTCTGGCTCCGGATCAAGTGGTGGCAG
CGGTACCGGACTGACCCGAACAATCGATTTTGGCGACCTGCAGGAGTATGAACAGCATCTGCGCCTGGGA
AGTGTGGTCGAGCGACTGCACACCGGCATGTCACCCAAGAAAAAGCGGAAGGTGTGAGAATTCCTGTGCC
TTCTAGTTGCCAGCCATCTGTTGTTTGCCCCTCCCCCGTGCCTTCCTTGACCCTGGAAGGTGCCACTCCC
ACTGTCCTTTCCTAATAAAATGAGGAAATTGCATCGCATTGTCTGAGTAGGTGTCATTCTATTCTGGGGG
GTGGGGTGGGGCAGGACAGCAAGGGGGAGGATTGGGAAGACAATAGCAGGCATGCTGGGGATGCGGTGGG
CTCTATGGCTTCTGAGGCGGAAAGAACCAGCTGGGGCTCTAGGGGGTATCCCCACGCGCCCTGTAGCGTG
TACCGCTGGGAGTTCGTAGACGGAAACAAACGCAGAATCCAAGCGCGGCCGCCCAGGATACATAGATTAC
CACAACTCCGAGCCCTTCCACCGCTAGCGCACTCCTCAGGTGCAGGCTGCCTATCAGAAGGTGGTGGCTG
GTGTGGCCAATGCCCTGGCTCACAAATACCACTGAGATCTTTTTCCCTCTGCCAAAAATTATGGGGACAT
CATGAAGCCCCTTGAGCATCTGACTTCTGGCTAATAAAGGAAATTTATTTTCATTGCAATAGTGTGTTGG
AATTTTTTGTGTCTCTCACTCGGAAGGACATATGGGAGGGCAAATCATTTAAAACATCAGAATGAGTATT
TGGTTTAGAGTTTGGCAACATATGCCCATATGCTGGCTGCCATGAACAAAGGTTGGCTATAAAGAGGTCA
TCAGTATATGAAACAGCCCCCTGCTGTCCATTCCTTATTCCATAGAAAAGCCTTGACTTGAGGTTAGATT
TTTTTTATATTTTGTTTTGTGTTATTTTTTTCTTTAACATCCCTAAAATTTTCCTTACATGTTTTACTAG
CCAGATTTTTCCTCCTCTCCTGACTACTCCCAGTCATAGCTGTCCCTCTTCTCTTATGGAGATCCCTCGA
CCTGCAG
