>Addgene plasmid #108816 | pBW2122_pCAG-PV1-GAI-L1-Bxb1-469C-NLS-BGHpA | addgene partial sequence | sequence record 217963 | Addgene Partial NGS Result
TGCACCCCCCTCCCCGAGTTGCTGAGCACGGCCCGGCTTCGGGTGCGGGGCTCCGTACGGGGCGTGGCGC
GGGGCTCGCCGTGCCGGGCGGGGGGTGGCGGCAGGTGGGGGTGCCGGGCGGGGCGGGGCCGCCTCGGGCC
GGGGAGGGCTCGGGGGAGGGGCGCGGCGGCCCCCGGAGCGCCGGCGGCTGTCGAGGCGCGGCGAGCCGCA
GCCATTGCCTTTTATGGTAATCGTGCGAGAGGGCGCAGGGACTTCCTTTGTCCCAAATCTGTGCGGAGCC
GAAATCTGGGAGGCGCCGCCGCACCCCCTCTAGCGGGCGCGGGGCGAAGCGGTGCGGCGCCGGCAGGAAG
GAAATGGGCGGGGAGGGCCTTCGTGCGTCGCCGCGCCGCCGTCCCCTTCTCCCTCTCCAGCCTCGGGGCT
GTCCGCGGGGGGACGGCTGCCTTCGGGGGGGACGGGGCAGGGCGGGGTTCGGCTTCTGGCGTGTGACCGG
CGGCTCTAGAGCCTCTGCTAACCATGTTCATGCCTTCTTCTTTTTCCTACAGCTCCTGGGCAACGTGCTG
GTTATTGTGCTGTCTCATCATTTTGGCAAAGAATTGATTAATTCGAGCGAAGGCGCGCCCATTACTCGCA
TCCATTCTCAGGCTGTCTCGTCTCGTCTCGCACGCGTGCCGCCACCATGAAGCGGGACCACCACCATCAC
CATCATCAGGACAAGAAAACCATGATGATGAACGAAGAGGACGACGGCAACGGCATGGACGAGCTGCTGG
CTGTGCTGGGCTACAAAGTGCGGAGCAGCGAGATGGCCGACGTGGCCCAGAAACTGGAACAGCTGGAAGT
GATGATGAGCAACGTGCAGGAAGATGACCTGTCCCAGCTGGCCACCGAGACAGTGCACTACAACCCCGCC
GAGCTGTACACCTGGCTGGACTCCATGCTGACCGACCTGAACTCCGGAGGGTCTGGCTCCGGATCAAGTG
GTGGCAGCGGTACCGGACTGACCCGAACAATCGATTTTGGCGACCTGCAGGAGTATGAACAGCATCTGCG
CCTGGGAAGTGTGGTCGAGCGACTGCACACCGGCATGTCACCCAAGAAAAAGCGGAAGGTGTGAGAATTC
CTGTGCCTTCTAGTTGCCAGCCATCTGTTGTTTGCCCCTCCCCCGTGCCTTCCTTGACCCTGGAAGGTGC
CACTCCCACTGTCCTTTCCTAATAAAATGAGGAAATTGCATCGCATTGTCTGAGTAGGTGTCATTCTATT
CTGGGGGGTGGGGTGGGGCAGGACAGCAAGGGGGAGGATTGGGAAGACAATAGCAGGCATGCTGGGGATG
CGGTGGGCTCTATGGCTTCTGAGGCGGAAAGAACCAGCTGGGGCTCTAGGGGGTATCCCCACGCGCCCTG
TAGCGTGTACCGCTGGGAGTTCGTAGACGGAAACAAACGCAGAATCCAAGCGCGGCCGCCCAGGATACAT
AGATTACCACAACTCCGAGCCCTTCCACCGCTAGCGCACTCCTCAGGTGCAGGCTGCCTATCAGAAGGTG
GTGGCTGGTGTGGCCAATGCCCTGGCTCACAAATACCACTGAGATCTTTTTCCCTCTGCCAAAAATTATG
GGGACATCATGAAGCCCCTTGAGCATCTGACTTCTGGCTAATAAAGGAAATTTATTTTCATTGCAATAGT
GTGTTGGAATTTTTTGTGTCTCTCACTCGGAAGGACATATGGGAGGGCAAATCATTTAAAACATCAGAAT
GAGTATTTGGTTTAGAGTTTGGCAACATATGCCCATATGCTGGCTGCCATGAACAAAGGTTGGCTATAAA
GAGGTCATCAGTATATGAAACAGCCCCCTGCTGTCCATTCCTTATTCCATAGAAAAGCCTTGACTTGAGG
TTAGATTTTTTTTATATTTTGTTTTGTGTTATTTTTTTCTTTAACATCCCTAAAATTTTCCTTACATGTT
TTACTAGCCAGATTTTTCCTCCTCTCCTGACTACTCCCAGTCATAGCTGTCCCTCTTCTCTTATGGAGAT
CCCTCGACCTGCAGCCCAAGCTTGGCGTAATCATGGTCATAGCTGTTTCCTGTGTGAAATTGTTATCCGC
TCACAATTCCACACAACATACGAGCCGGAAGCATAAAGTGTAAAGCCTGGGGTGCCTAATGAGTGAGCTA
ACTCACATTAATTGCGTTGCGCTCACTGCCCGCTTTCCAGTCGGGAAACCTGTCGTGCCAGCGGATCCGC
ATCTCAATTAGTCAGCAACCATAGTCCCGCCCCTAACTCCGCCCAGTTCCGCCCATTCTCCGCCCCATGG
CTGACTAATTTTTTTTATTTATGCAGAGGCCGAGGCCGCCTCGGCCTCTGAGCTATTCCAGAAGTAGTGA
GGAGGCTTTTTTGGAGGCCTAGGCTTTTGCAAAAAGCTAACTTGTTTATTGCAGCTTATAATGGTTACAA
ATAAAGCAATAGCATCACAAATTTCACAAATAAAGCATTTTTTTCACTGCATTCTAGTTGTGGTTTGTCC
AAACTCATCAATGTATCTTATCATGTCTGGATCCGCTGCATTAATGAATCGGCCAACGCGCGGGGAGAGG
CGGTTTGCGTATTGGGCGCTCTTCCGCTTCCTCGCTCACTGACTCGCTGCGCTCGGTCGTTCGGCTGCGG
CGAGCGGTATCAGCTCACTCAAAGGCGGTAATACGGTTATCCACAGAATCAGGGGATAACGCAGGAAAGA
ACATGTGAGCAAAAGGCCAGCAAAAGGCCAGGAACCGTAAAAAGGCCGCGTTGCTGGCGTTTTTCCATAG
GCTCCGCCCCCCTGACGAGCATCACAAAAATCGACGCTCAAGTCAGAGGTGGCGAAACCCGACAGGACTA
TAAAGATACCAGGCGTTTCCCCCTGGAAGCTCCCTCGTGCGCTCTCCTGTTCCGACCCTGCCGCTTACCG
GATACCTGTCCGCCTTTCTCCCTTCGGGAAGCGTGGCGCTTTCTCATAGCTCACGCTGTAGGTATCTCAG
TTCGGTGTAGGTCGTTCGCTCCAAGCTGGGCTGTGTGCACGAACCCCCCGTTCAGCCCGACCGCTGCGCC
TTATCCGGTAACTATCGTCTTGAGTCCAACCCGGTAAGACACGACTTATCGCCACTGGCAGCAGCCACTG
GTAACAGGATTAGCAGAGCGAGGTATGTAGGCGGTGCTACAGAGTTCTTGAAGTGGTGGCCTAACTACGG
CTACACTAGAAGAACAGTATTTGGTATCTGCGCTCTGCTGAAGCCAGTTACCTTCGGAAAAAGAGTTGGT
AGCTCTTGATCCGGCAAACAAACCACCGCTGGTAGCGGTGGTTTTTTTGTTTGCAAGCAGCAGATTACGC
GCAGAAAAAAAGGATCTCAAGAAGATCCTTTGATCTTTTCTACGGGGTCTGACGCTCAGTGGAACGAAAA
CTCACGTTAAGGGATTTTGGTCATGAGATTATCAAAAAGGATCTTCACCTAGATCCTTTTAAATTAAAAA
TGAAGTTTTAAATCAATCTAAAGTATATATGAGTAAACTTGGTCTGACAGTTACCAATGCTTAATCAGTG
AGGCACCTATCTCAGCGATCTGTCTATTTCGTTCATCCATAGTTGCCTGACTCCCCGTCGTGTAGATAAC
TACGATACGGGAGGGCTTACCATCTGGCCCCAGTGCTGCAATGATACCGCGAGACCCACGCTCACCGGCT
CCAGATTTATCAGCAATAAACCAGCCAGCCGGAAGGGCCGAGCGCAGAAGTGGTCCTGCAACTTTATCCG
CCTCCATCCAGTCTATTAATTGTTGCCGGGAAGCTAGAGTAAGTAGTTCGCCAGTTAATAGTTTGCGCAA
CGTTGTTGCCATTGCTACAGGCATCGTGGTGTCACGCTCGTCGTTTGGTATGGCTTCATTCAGCTCCGGT
TCCCAACGATCAAGGCGAGTTACATGATCCCCCATGTTGTGCAAAAAAGCGGTTAGCTCCTTCGGTCCTC
CGATCGTTGTCAGAAGTAAGTTGGCCGCAGTGTTATCACTCATGGTTATGGCAGCACTGCATAATTCTCT
TACTGTCATGCCATCCGTAAGATGCTTTTCTGTGACTGGTGAGTACTCAACCAAGTCATTCTGAGAATAG
TGTATGCGGCGACCGAGTTGCTCTTGCCCGGCGTCAATACGGGATAATACCGCGCCACATAGCAGAACTT
TAAAAGTGCTCATCATTGGAAAACGTTCTTCGGGGCGAAAACTCTCAAGGATCTTACCGCTGTTGAGATC
CAGTTCGATGTAACCCACTCGTGCACCCAACTGATCTTCAGCATCTTTTACTTTCACCAGCGTTTCTGGG
TGAGCAAAAACAGGAAGGCAAAATGCCGCAAAAAAGGGAATAAGGGCGACACGGAAATGTTGAATACTCA
TACTCTTCCTTTTTCAATATTATTGAAGCATTTATCAGGGTTATTGTCTCATGAGCGGATACATATTTGA
ATGTATTTAGAAAAATAAACAAATAGGGGTTCCGCGCACATTTCCCCGAAAAGTGCCACCTGGGTCGACA
TTGATTATTGACTAGTTATTAATAGTAATCAATTACGGGGTCATTAGTTCATAGCCCATATATGGAGTTC
CGCGTTACATAACTTACGGTAAATGGCCCGCCTGGCTGACCGCCCAACGACCCCCGCCCATTGACGTCAA
TAATGACGTATGTTCCCATAGTAACGCCAATAGGGACTTTCCATTGACGTCAATGGGTGGAGTATTTACG
GTAAACTGCCCACTTGGCAGTACATCAAGTGTATCATATGCCAAGTACGCCCCCTATTGACGTCAATGAC
GGTAAATGGCCCGCCTGGCATTATGCCCAGTACATGACCTTATGGGACTTTCCTACTTGGCAGTACATCT
ACGTATTAGTCATCGCTATTACCATGGTCGAGGTGAGCCCCACGTTCTGCTTCACTCTCCCCATCTCCCC
CCCCTCCCCACCCCCAATTTTGTATTTATTTATTTTTTAATTATTTTGTGCAGCGATGGGGGCGGGGGGG
GGGG
